>Addgene plasmid #197185 | pCytERM-emiRFP703-N1 | addgene full sequence | sequence record 410652 | Addgene NGS Result
TAGTTATTAATAGTAATCAATTACGGGGTCATTAGTTCATAGCCCATATATGGAGTTCCGCGTTACATAA
CTTACGGTAAATGGCCCGCCTGGCTGACCGCCCAACGACCCCCGCCCATTGACGTCAATAATGACGTATG
TTCCCATAGTAACGCCAATAGGGACTTTCCATTGACGTCAATGGGTGGAGTATTTACGGTAAACTGCCCA
CTTGGCAGTACATCAAGTGTATCATATGCCAAGTACGCCCCCTATTGACGTCAATGACGGTAAATGGCCC
GCCTGGCATTATGCCCAGTACATGACCTTATGGGACTTTCCTACTTGGCAGTACATCTACGTATTAGTCA
TCGCTATTACCATGGTGATGCGGTTTTGGCAGTACATCAATGGGCGTGGATAGCGGTTTGACTCACGGGG
ATTTCCAAGTCTCCACCCCATTGACGTCAATGGGAGTTTGTTTTGGCACCAAAATCAACGGGACTTTCCA
AAATGTCGTAACAACTCCGCCCCATTGACGCAAATGGGCGGTAGGCGTGTACGGTGGGAGGTCTATATAA
GCAGAGCTGGTTTAGTGAACCGTCAGATCCGCTAGCGCTACCGGACTCAGATCTATGGACCCTGTGGTGG
TGCTGGGGCTCTGTCTCTCCTGTTTGCTTCTCCTTTCACTCTGGAAACAGAGCTATGGGGGAGGGAAGCT
TCGAATTCTGCAGTCGACGGTACCGCGGGCCCGGGATCCACCGGTCGCCACCATGGCCGAGGGCAGCGTG
GCCAGACAGCCCGACCTGCTGACCTGCGAACATGAAGAGATCCACCTCGCCGGCTCGATCCAGCCGCATG
GCGCGCTTCTGGTCGTCAGCGAACATGATCATCGCGTCATCCAGGCCAGCGCCAACGCCGCGGAATTTCT
GAATCTCGGAAGCGTACTCGGCGTTCCGCTCGCCGAGATCGACGGCGATCTGTTGATCAAGATCCTACCG
CATCTCGATCCCACCGCCGAAGGCATGCCGGTCGCGGTGCGCTGCCGGATCGGCAATCCCTCTACGGAGT
ACTGCGGTCTGATGCATCGGCCTCCGGAAGGCGGGCTGATCATCGAACTCGAACGTGCCGGCCCGTCGAT
CGATCTGTCAGGCACGCTGGCGCCGGCGCTGGAGCGGATCCGCACGGCGGGTTCACTGCGCGCGCTGTGC
GATGACACCGTGCTGCTGTTTCAGCAGTGCACCGGCTACGACCGGGTGATGGTGTATCGTTTCGATGAGC
AAGGCCACGGCCTGGTATTCTCCGAGTGCCATGTGCCTGGGCTCGAATCCTATTTCGGCAACCGCTATCC
GTCGTCGCTGGTCCCGCAGATGGCGCGGCAGCTGTACGTGCGGCAGCGCGTCCGCGTGCTGGTCGACGTC
ACCTATCAGCCGGTGCCGCTGGAGCCGCGGCTGTCGCCGCTGACCGGGCGCGATCTCGACATGTCGGGCT
GCTTCCTGCGCTCGATGTCGCCGATCCATCTGCAGTTCCTGAAGGACATGGGCGTGCGCGCCACCCTGGC
GGTGTCGCTGGTGGTCGGCGGCAAGCTGTGGGGCCTGGTTGTCTGTCACCATTATCTGCCGCGCTTCATC
CGTTTCGAGCTGCGGGCGATCTGCAAACGGCTCGCCGAAAGGATCGCGACGCGGATCACCGCGCTTGAGA
GCTAAGCGGCCGCGACTCTAGATCATAATCAGCCATACCACATTTGTAGAGGTTTTACTTGCTTTAAAAA
ACCTCCCACACCTCCCCCTGAACCTGAAACATAAAATGAATGCAATTGTTGTTGTTAACTTGTTTATTGC
AGCTTATAATGGTTACAAATAAAGCAATAGCATCACAAATTTCACAAATAAAGCATTTTTTTCACTGCAT
TCTAGTTGTGGTTTGTCCAAACTCATCAATGTATCTTAAGGCGTAAATTGTAAGCGTTAATATTTTGTTA
AAATTCGCGTTAAATTTTTGTTAAATCAGCTCATTTTTTAACCAATAGGCCGAAATCGGCAAAATCCCTT
ATAAATCAAAAGAATAGACCGAGATAGGGT
[37 nt withheld, positions 2061-2097]
AAAGAACGTGGACTCCAACGTCAAAGG
[49 nt withheld, positions 2125-2173]
T
[91 nt withheld, positions 2175-2265]
G
[124 nt withheld, positions 2267-2390]
CAGGTGGCACTTTTCGGGGAAATGTGCGCGGAACCCCTATTTGTTTATTTTTCTAAATACATTCAAATAT
GTATCCGCTCATGAGACAATAACCCTGATAAATGCTTCAATAATATTGAAAAAGGAAGAGTCCTGAGGCG
GAAAGAACCAGCTGTGGAATGTGTGTCAGTTAGGGTGTGGAAAGTCCCCAGGCTCCCCAGCAGGCAGAAG
TATGCAAAGCATGCATCTCAATTAGTCAGCAACCAGGTGTGGAAAGTCCCCAGGCTCCCCAGCAGGCAGA
AGTATGCAAAGCATGCATCTCAATTAGTCAGCAACCATAGTCCCGCCCCTAACTCCGCCCATCCCGCCCC
TAACTCCGCCCAGTTCCGCCCATTCTCCGCCCCATGGCTGACTAATTTTTTTTATTTATGCAGAGGCCGA
GGCCGCCTCGGCCTCTGAGCTATTCCAGAAGTAGTGAGGAGGCTTTTTTGGAGGCCTAGGCTTTTGCAAA
GATCGATCAAGAGACAGGATGAGGATCGTTTCGCATGATTGAACAAGATGGATTGCACGCAGGTTCTCCG
GCCGCTTGGGTGGAGAGGCTATTCGGCTATGACTGGGCACAACAGACAATCGGCTGCTCTGATGCCGCCG
TGTTCCGGCTGTCAGCGCAGGGGCGCCCGGTTCTTTTTGTCAAGACCGACCTGTCCGGTGCCCTGAATGA
ACTGCAAGACGAGGCAGCGCGGCTATCGTGGCTGGCCACGACGGGCGTTCCTTGCGCAGCTGTGCTCGAC
GTTGTCACTGAAGCGGGAAGGGACTGGCTGCTATTGGGCGAAGTGCCGGGGCAGGATCTCCTGTCATCTC
ACCTTGCTCCTGCCGAGAAAGTATCCATCATGGCTGATGCAATGCGGCGGCTGCATACGCTTGATCCGGC
TACCTGCCCATTCGACCACCAAGCGAAACATCGCATCGAGCGAGCACGTACTCGGATGGAAGCCGGTCTT
GTCGATCAGGATGATCTGGACGAAGAGCATCAGGGGCTCGCGCCAGCCGAACTGTTCGCCAGGCTCAAGG
CGAGCATGCCCGACGGCGAGGATCTCGTCGTGACCCATGGCGATGCCTGCTTGCCGAATATCATGGTGGA
AAATGGCCGCTTTTCTGGATTCATCGACTGTGGCCGGCTGGGTGTGGCGGACCGCTATCAGGACATAGCG
TTGGCTACCCGTGATATTGCTGAAGAGCTTGGCGGCGAATGGGCTGACCGCTTCCTCGTGCTTTACGGTA
TCGCCGCTCCCGATTCGCAGCGCATCGCCTTCTATCGCCTTCTTGACGAGTTCTTCTGAGCGGGACTCTG
GGGTTCGAAATGACCGACCAAGCGACGCCCAACCTGCCATCACGAGATTTCGATTCCACCGCCGCCTTCT
ATGAAAGGTTGGGCTTCGGAATCGTTTTCCGGGACGCCGGCTGGATGATCCTCCAGCGCGGGGATCTCAT
GCTGGAGTTCTTCGCCCACCCTAGGGGGAGGCTAACTGAAACACGGAAGGAGACAATACCGGAAGGAACC
CGCGCTATGACGGCAATAAAAAGACAGAATAAAACGCACGGTGTTGGGTCGTTTGTTCATAAACGCGGGG
TTCGGTCCCAGGGCTGGCACTCTGTCGATACCCCACCGAGACCCCATTGGGGCCAATACGCCCGCGTTTC
TTCCTTTTCCCCACCCCACCCCCCAAGTTCGGGTGAAGGCCCAGGGCTCGCAGCCAACGTCGGGGCGGCA
GGCCCTGCCATAGCCTCAGGTTACTCATATATACTTTAGATTGATTTAAAACTTCATTTTTAATTTAAAA
GGATCTAGGTGAAGATCCTTTTTGATAATCTCATGACCAAAATCCCTTAACGTGAGTTTTCGTTCCACTG
AGCGTCAGACCCCGTAGAAAAGATCAAAGGATCTTCTTGAGATCCTTTTTTTCTGCGCGTAATCTGCTGC
TTGCAAACAAAAAAACCACCGCTACCAGCGGTGGTTTGTTTGCCGGATCAAGAGCTACCAACTCTTTTTC
CGAAGGTAACTGGCTTCAGCAGAGCGCAGATACCAAATACTGTTCTTCTAGTGTAGCCGTAGTTAGGCCA
CCACTTCAAGAACTCTGTAGCACCGCCTACATACCTCGCTCTGCTAATCCTGTTACCAGTGGCTGCTGCC
AGTGGCGATAAGTCGTGTCTTACCGGGTTGGACTCAAGACGATAGTTACCGGATAAGGCGCAGCGGTCGG
GCTGAACGGGGGGTTCGTGCACACAGCCCAGCTTGGAGCGAACGACCTACACCGAACTGAGATACCTACA
GCGTGAGCTATGAGAAAGCGCCACGCTTCCCGAAGGGAGAAAGGCGGACAGGTATCCGGTAAGCGGCAGG
GTCGGAACAGGAGAGCGCACGAGGGAGCTTCCAGGGGGAAACGCCTGGTATCTTTATAGTCCTGTCGGGT
TTCGCCACCTCTGACTTGAGCGTCGATTTTTGTGATGCTCGTCAGGGGGGCGGAGCCTATGGAAAAACGC
CAGCAACGCGGCCTTTTTACGGTTCCTGGCCTTTTGCTGGCCTTTTGCTCACATGTTCTTTCCTGCGTTA
TCCCCTGATTCTGTGGATAACCGTATTACCGCCATGCAT
Features (pLannotate 1.2.2; 16 found; start..end, strand, type, name):
     61..364     +  enhancer       CMV enhancer: human cytomegalovirus immediate early enhancer
    365..568     +  promoter       CMV promoter: human cytomegalovirus (CMV) immediate early promoter
    591..614     +  misc_feature   MCS (fragment): multiple cloning site
    615..701     +  CDS            CYP2C1 (fragment): CP2C1_RABIT - Experimental evidence at protein level: Swiss-Prot protein existence level 1. Cytochromes P450 are a group of heme-thiolate monooxygenases. In liver microsomes, this enzyme is involved in an NADPH-dependent electron transport pathway. It oxidizes a variety of structurally unrelated compounds, including steroids, fatty acids, and xenobiotics. From Oryctolagus cuniculus (Rabbit).
    696..739     +  misc_feature   MCS (fragment): multiple cloning site
    753..1682    +  CDS            emiRFP703: emiRFP703 is a basic (constitutively fluorescent) near ir fluorescent protein published in 2020, derived from Rhodopseudomonas palustris. It has low acid sensitivity. It requires the cofactor biliverdin for fluorescence.
   1701..1784    +  CDS            large T antigen (fragment): large T antigen from SV40 (simian virus 40)
   1807..1928    +  polyA_signal   SV40 poly(A) signal: SV40 polyadenylation signal
   1962..2390    -  rep_origin     f1 ori (sequence partly withheld): f1 bacteriophage origin of replication; arrow indicates direction of (+) strand synthesis
   2417..2521    +  promoter       AmpR promoter: bla
   2523..2880    +  promoter       SV40 promoter: SV40 enhancer and early promoter
   2915..3709    +  CDS            NeoR/KanR: aminoglycoside phosphotransferase from Tn5; aph(3')-II (or nptII); confers resistance to neomycin, kanamycin, and G418 (Geneticin®)
   3730..3882    +  CDS            ble (fragment): BLE_KLEPN - Experimental evidence at protein level: Swiss-Prot protein existence level 1. Binding protein with a strong affinity to the bleomycin family of antibiotics. Binds to CL990; an antimitotic-antibiotic compound. From Klebsiella pneumoniae.
   3941..3988    +  polyA_signal   HSV TK poly(A) signal: herpes simplex virus thymidine kinase polyadenylation signal (Cole and Stacy, 1985)
   4079..4095    -  polyA_signal   bGH poly(A) signal (fragment): bovine growth hormone polyadenylation signal
   4317..4905    +  rep_origin     ori: high-copy-number ColE1/pMB1/pBR322/pUC origin of replication
