[The description below was written by a language model from this plasmid's Addgene catalogue record and pLannotate feature annotations shown in this document.]
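Description:
pCytERM-emiRFP703-N1 is a 5,019-nt mammalian expression plasmid built on an N1-type backbone, in which the gene of interest sits upstream of, and in frame with, a fluorescent protein. It is propagated in bacteria from a high-copy ColE1/pUC-type origin and selected with kanamycin. The resistance gene is the Tn5 aminoglycoside phosphotransferase (NeoR/KanR). It is preceded by both a bacterial bla promoter and the SV40 enhancer/early promoter and followed by the HSV TK polyadenylation signal, so the same cassette can also confer G418 resistance in mammalian cells. An f1 origin is also present. Short annotated fragments of ble, SV40 large T antigen and the bGH poly(A) signal appear to be backbone remnants rather than functional parts.

The expression cassette uses the human CMV immediate early enhancer and promoter and ends in the SV40 poly(A) signal. The open reading frame begins with CytERM, annotated as a short N-terminal fragment (about 29 codons) of cytochrome P450 CYP2C1. This fragment is joined through residual multiple-cloning-site sequence to emiRFP703, a constitutively fluorescent near-infrared protein derived from a Rhodopseudomonas palustris bacteriophytochrome that needs biliverdin as its chromophore. The catalogue lists the insert species as mouse, whereas the annotation matches the CytERM fragment to the rabbit protein. The P450 signal-anchor segment is generally used to tether a fusion partner to the cytoplasmic face of the endoplasmic reticulum, an arrangement commonly used to test whether a fluorescent protein oligomerises in cells. The record itself states only that the plasmid expresses the CytERM-emiRFP703 fusion in mammalian cells, and it was deposited with a study quantitatively comparing near-infrared fluorescent proteins.
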