Addgene plasmid #197185: pCytERM-emiRFP703-N1
Purpose: Expresses the fusion protein of CytERM-emiRFP703 in mammalian cells
Depositing lab: Kiryl Piatkevich. Depositing organization: Westlake University. Publication: Quantitative assessment of near-infrared fluorescent proteins. Zhang H, Papadaki S, Sun X, Wang X, Drobizhev M, Yao L, Rehbock M, Koster RW, Wu L, Namikawa K, Piatkevich KD. Nat Methods. 2023 Sep 4. doi: 10.1038/s41592-023-01975-z. PubMed 37666982.
Backbone
  Vector backbone: pN1
  Vector type: Mammalian Expression
Growth in bacteria
  Bacterial resistance: Kanamycin, 50 μg/mL
  Growth temperature: 37°C
  Growth strain: NEB Stable
  Copy number: High Copy
Gene/Insert
  Gene/Insert name: CytERM-emiRFP703
  Species: M. musculus (mouse)
  Cloning method: Gibson Cloning
Terms and licenses: Academic/Nonprofit Terms; Industry Terms: Not Available to Industry
Depositor comments: Please visit https://www.researchsquare.com/article/rs-797586/v1 for preprint.
How to cite: pCytERM-emiRFP703-N1 was a gift from Kiryl Piatkevich (Addgene plasmid # 197185 ; http://n2t.net/addgene:197185 ; RRID:Addgene_197185)
